>Addgene plasmid #73242 | SLX4 | addgene full sequence | sequence record 136207 | Addgene assembled sequence
TAATACGACTCACTATAGGGGAATTGTGAGCGGATAACAATTCCCCTCTAGAAATAATTTTGTTTAACTT
TAAGAAGGAGATATACATATGCACCATCATCATCATCATTCTTCTGGTGTAGATCTGGGTACCGAGAACC
TGTACTTCCAATCCATGGGCCGCACCTTGCTCTCCCTCGGGCTGCTGGTTGCTGACTTTGGCGCCATGGT
CAATAACCCACACCTGAGTGATGTCCAGTTTCAGACGGACAGCGGGGAGGTGCTTTACGCCCACAAGTTC
GTGCTTTATGCCCGATGCCCGCTCCTCATCCAGTATGTGAACAATGAAGGCTTCTCCGCTATCGAGGACG
GGGTTGAAACCCAGCGTGTCCTGCTGGGTGACGTGAGCACCGAGGCCGCCCGCACGTTCCTGCACTATCT
CTACACTGCGGACACTGGCCTTCCTCCTGGCCTTAGCTCTGAGCTGAGCTCCCTGGCCCACAGGTTTGGC
GTGAGTGAGCTCGTTCACCTGTGCGAACAGGTGCCTATTGCCACTGACTCAGAGTGACAGTAAAGGTGGA
TACGGATCCGAATTCGAGCTCCGTCGACAAGCTTGCGGCCGCACTCGAGCACCACCACCACCACCACTGA
GATCCGGCTGCTAACAAAGCCCGAAAGGAAGCTGAGTTGGCTGCTGCCACCGCTGAGCAATAACTAGCAT
AACCCCTTGGGGCCTCTAAACGGGTCTTGAGGGGTTTTTTTGCTGAAAAGGAGGAACTATATCCGGATTG
GCGAATGGG
[68 nt withheld, positions 780-847]
TGCCAGCGC
[49 nt withheld, positions 857-905]
C
[91 nt withheld, positions 907-997]
A
[49 nt withheld, positions 999-1047]
CCTTTGACGTTGGAGTCCACGTTCTTT
[37 nt withheld, positions 1075-1111]
ACCCTATCTCGGTCTATTCTTTTGATTTATAAGGGATTTTGCCGATTTCGGCCTATTGGTTAAAAAATGA
GCTGATTTAACAAAAATTTAACGCGAATTTTAACAAAATATTAACGTTTACAATTTCAGGTGGCACTTTT
CGGGGAAATGTGCGCGGAACCCCTATTTGTTTATTTTTCTAAATACATTCAAATATGTATCCGCTCATGA
ATTAATTCTTAGAAAAACTCATCGAGCATCAAATGAAACTGCAATTTATTCATATCAGGATTATCAATAC
CATATTTTTGAAAAAGCCGTTTCTGTAATGAAGGAGAAAACTCACCGAGGCAGTTCCATAGGATGGCAAG
ATCCTGGTATCGGTCTGCGATTCCGACTCGTCCAACATCAATACAACCTATTAATTTCCCCTCGTCAAAA
ATAAGGTTATCAAGTGAGAAATCACCATGAGTGACGACTGAATCCGGTGAGAATGGCAAAAGTTTATGCA
TTTCTTTCCAGACTTGTTCAACAGGCCAGCCATTACGCTCGTCATCAAAATCACTCGCATCAACCAAACC
GTTATTCATTCGTGATTGCGCCTGAGCGAGACGAAATACGCGATCGCTGTTAAAAGGACAATTACAAACA
GGAATCGAATGCAACCGGCGCAGGAACACTGCCAGCGCATCAACAATATTTTCACCTGAATCAGGATATT
CTTCTAATACCTGGAATGCTGTTTTCCCGGGGATCGCAGTGGTGAGTAACCATGCATCATCAGGAGTACG
GATAAAATGCTTGATGGTCGGAAGAGGCATAAATTCCGTCAGCCAGTTTAGTCTGACCATCTCATCTGTA
ACATCATTGGCAACGCTACCTTTGCCATGTTTCAGAAACAACTCTGGCGCATCGGGCTTCCCATACAATC
GATAGATTGTCGCACCTGATTGCCCGACATTATCGCGAGCCCATTTATACCCATATAAATCAGCATCCAT
GTTGGAATTTAATCGCGGCCTAGAGCAAGACGTTTCCCGTTGAATATGGCTCATAACACCCCTTGTATTA
CTGTTTATGTAAGCAGACAGTTTTATTGTTCATGACCAAAATCCCTTAACGTGAGTTTTCGTTCCACTGA
GCGTCAGACCCCGTAGAAAAGATCAAAGGATCTTCTTGAGATCCTTTTTTTCTGCGCGTAATCTGCTGCT
TGCAAACAAAAAAACCACCGCTACCAGCGGTGGTTTGTTTGCCGGATCAAGAGCTACCAACTCTTTTTCC
GAAGGTAACTGGCTTCAGCAGAGCGCAGATACCAAATACTGTCCTTCTAGTGTAGCCGTAGTTAGGCCAC
CACTTCAAGAACTCTGTAGCACCGCCTACATACCTCGCTCTGCTAATCCTGTTACCAGTGGCTGCTGCCA
GTGGCGATAAGTCGTGTCTTACCGGGTTGGACTCAAGACGATAGTTACCGGATAAGGCGCAGCGGTCGGG
CTGAACGGGGGGTTCGTGCACACAGCCCAGCTTGGAGCGAACGACCTACACCGAACTGAGATACCTACAG
CGTGAGCTATGAGAAAGCGCCACGCTTCCCGAAGGGAGAAAGGCGGACAGGTATCCGGTAAGCGGCAGGG
TCGGAACAGGAGAGCGCACGAGGGAGCTTCCAGGGGGAAACGCCTGGTATCTTTATAGTCCTGTCGGGTT
TCGCCACCTCTGACTTGAGCGTCGATTTTTGTGATGCTCGTCAGGGGGGCGGAGCCTATGGAAAAACGCC
AGCAACGCGGCCTTTTTACGGTTCCTGGCCTTTTGCTGGCCTTTTGCTCACATGTTCTTTCCTGCGTTAT
CCCCTGATTCTGTGGATAACCGTATTACCGCCTTTGAGTGAGCTGATACCGCTCGCCGCAGCCGAACGAC
CGAGCGCAGCGAGTCAGTGAGCGAGGAAGCGGAAGAGCGCCTGATGCGGTATTTTCTCCTTACGCATCTG
TGCGGTATTTCACACCGCATATATGGTGCACTCTCAGTACAATCTGCTCTGATGCCGCATAGTTAAGCCA
GTATACACTCCGCTATCGCTACGTGACTGGGTCATGGCTGCGCCCCGACACCCGCCAACACCCGCTGACG
CGCCCTGACGGGCTTGTCTGCTCCCGGCATCCGCTTACAGACAAGCTGTGACCGTCTCCGGGAGCTGCAT
GTGTCAGAGGTTTTCACCGTCATCACCGAAACGCGCGAGGCAGCTGCGGTAAAGCTCATCAGCGTGGTCG
TGAAGCGATTCACAGATGTCTGCCTGTTCATCCGCGTCCAGCTCGTTGAGTTTCTCCAGAAGCGTTAATG
TCTGGCTTCTGATAAAGCGGGCCATGTTAAGGGCGGTTTTTTCCTGTTTGGTCACTGATGCCTCCGTGTA
AGGGGGATTTCTGTTCATGGGGGTAATGATACCGATGAAACGAGAGAGGATGCTCACGATACGGGTTACT
GATGATGAACATGCCCGGTTACTGGAACGTTGTGAGGGTAAACAACTGGCGGTATGGATGCGGCGGGACC
AGAGAAAAATCACTCAGGGTCAATGCCAGCGCTTCGTTAATACAGATGTAGGTGTTCCACAGGGTAGCCA
GCAGCATCCTGCGATGCAGATCCGGAACATAATGGTGCAGGGCGCTGACTTCCGCGTTTCCAGACTTTAC
GAAACACGGAAACCGAAGACCATTCATGTTGTTGCTCAGGTCGCAGACGTTTTGCAGCAGCAGTCGCTTC
ACGTTCGCTCGCGTATCGGTGATTCATTCTGCTAACCAGTAAGGCAACCCCGCCAGCCTAGCCGGGTCCT
CAACGACAGGAGCACGATCATGCGCACCCGTGGGGCCGCCATGCCGGCGATAATGGCCTGCTTCTCGCCG
AAACGTTTGGTGGCGGGACCAGTGACGAAGGCTTGAGCGAGGGCGTGCAAGATTCCGAATACCGCAAGCG
ACAGGCCGATCATCGTCGCGCTCCAGCGAAAGCGGTCCTCGCCGAAAATGACCCAGAGCGCTGCCGGCAC
CTGTCCTACGAGTTGCATGATAAAGAAGACAGTCATAAGTGCGGCGACGATAGTCATGCCCCGCGCCCAC
CGGAAGGAGCTGACTGGGTTGAAGGCTCTCAAGGGCATCGGTCGAGATCCCGGTGCCTAATGAGTGAGCT
AACTTACATTAATTGCGTTGCGCTCACTGCCCGCTTTCCAGTCGGGAAACCTGTCGTGCCAGCTGCATTA
ATGAATCGGCCAACGCGCGGGGAGAGGCGGTTTGCGTATTGGGCGCCAGGGTGGTTTTTCTTTTCACCAG
TGAGACGGGCAACAGCTGATTGCCCTTCACCGCCTGGCCCTGAGAGAGTTGCAGCAAGCGGTCCACGCTG
GTTTGCCCCAGCAGGCGAAAATCCTGTTTGATGGTGGTTAACGGCGGGATATAACATGAGCTGTCTTCGG
TATCGTCGTATCCCACTACCGAGATATCCGCACCAACGCGCAGCCCGGACTCGGTAATGGCGCGCATTGC
GCCCAGCGCCATCTGATCGTTGGCAACCAGCATCGCAGTGGGAACGATGCCCTCATTCAGCATTTGCATG
GTTTGTTGAAAACCGGACATGGCACTCCAGTCGCCTTCCCGTTCCGCTATCGGCTGAATTTGATTGCGAG
TGAGATATTTATGCCAGCCAGCCAGACGCAGACGCGCCGAGACAGAACTTAATGGGCCCGCTAACAGCGC
GATTTGCTGGTGACCCAATGCGACCAGATGCTCCACGCCCAGTCGCGTACCGTCTTCATGGGAGAAAATA
ATACTGTTGATGGGTGTCTGGTCAGAGACATCAAGAAATAACGCCGGAACATTAGTGCAGGCAGCTTCCA
CAGCAATGGCATCCTGGTCATCCAGCGGATAGTTAATGATCAGCCCACTGACGCGTTGCGCGAGAAGATT
GTGCACCGCCGCTTTACAGGCTTCGACGCCGCTTCGTTCTACCATCGACACCACCACGCTGGCACCCAGT
TGATCGGCGCGAGATTTAATCGCCGCGACAATTTGCGACGGCGCGTGCAGGGCCAGACTGGAGGTGGCAA
CGCCAATCAGCAACGACTGTTTGCCCGCCAGTTGTTGTGCCACGCGGTTGGGAATGTAATTCAGCTCCGC
CATCGCCGCTTCCACTTTTTCCCGCGTTTTCGCAGAAACGTGGCTGGCCTGGTTCACCACGCGGGAAACG
GTCTGATAAGAGACACCGGCATACTCTGCGACATCGTATAACGTTACTGGTTTCACATTCACCACCCTGA
ATTGACTCTCTTCCGGGCGCTATCATGCCATACCGCGAAAGGTTTTGCGCCATTCGATGGTGTCCGGGAT
CTCGACGCTCTCCCTTATGCGACTCCTGCATTAGGAAGCAGCCCAGTAGTAGGTTGAGGCCGTTGAGCAC
CGCCGCCGCAAGGAATGGTGCATGCAAGGAGATGGCGCCCAACAGTCCCCCGGCCACGGGGCCTGCCACC
ATACCCACGCCGAAACAAGCGCTCATGAGCCCGAAGTGGCGAGCCCGATCTTCCCCATCGGTGATGTCGG
CGATATAGGCGCCAGCAACCGCACCTGTGGCGCCGGTGATGCCGGCCACGATGCGTCCGGCGTAGAGGAT
CGAGATCTCGATCCCGCGAAAT
Features (pLannotate 1.2.2; 19 found; start..end, strand, type, name):
      1..19      +  promoter       T7 promoter: promoter for bacteriophage T7 RNA polymerase
     20..44      +  protein_bind   lac operator: The lac repressor binds to the lac operator to inhibit transcription in E. coli. This inhibition can be relieved by adding lactose or isopropyl-β-D-thiogalactopyranoside (IPTG). lac repressor encoded by lacI
     59..81      +  RBS            RBS: efficient ribosome binding site from bacteriophage T7 gene 10 (Olins and Rangwala, 1989)
    158..544     +  CDS            SLX4 (fragment): SLX4_HUMAN - Also known as BTBD12, KIAA1784, KIAA1987. Experimental evidence at protein level: Swiss-Prot protein existence level 1. Regulatory subunit that interacts with and increases the activity of different structure-specific endonucleases. Has several distinct roles in protecting genome stability by resolving diverse forms of deleterious DNA structures originating from replication and recombination intermediates and from DNA damage. Component of the SLX1- SLX4 structure-specific endonuclease that resolves DNA secondary structures generated during DNA repair and recombination. Has endonuc
    610..627     +  CDS            9xHis (fragment): 9xHis affinity tag
    637..686     +  CDS            SET1 (fragment): solubility-enhancement tag derived from T7 phage gene 10B
    694..740     +  terminator     T7 terminator: transcription terminator for bacteriophage T7 RNA polymerase
    780..1237    +  rep_origin     f1 ori (sequence partly withheld): f1 bacteriophage origin of replication; arrow indicates direction of (+) strand synthesis
   1264..1321    +  promoter       AmpR promoter (fragment): bla
   1330..2145    -  CDS            KanR: aminoglycoside phosphotransferase; aph(3')-Ia; confers resistance to kanamycin in bacteria or G418 (Geneticin®) in eukaryotes
   2267..2855    +  rep_origin     ori: high-copy-number ColE1/pMB1/pBR322/pUC origin of replication
   3041..3183    -  misc_feature   bom: basis of mobility region from pBR322
   3285..3476    -  CDS            rop: Rop protein, which maintains plasmids at low copy number; rop
   3493..3873    +  CDS            YPB1_ECOLX: Protein predicted: Swiss-Prot protein existence level 4. From Escherichia coli.
   3945..4236    -  CDS            TcR (fragment): tetracycline efflux protein; tet; confers resistance to tetracycline
   4251..4272    -  protein_bind   CAP binding site: CAP binding activates transcription in the presence of cAMP. E. coli catabolite activator protein
   4285..5367    -  CDS            lacI: lac repressor; lacI; The lac repressor binds to the lac operator to inhibit transcription in E. coli. This inhibition can be relieved by adding lactose or isopropyl-β-D-thiogalactopyranoside (IPTG).
   5368..5445    -  promoter       lacI promoter: lacI
   5453..5732    -  CDS            TcR (fragment): tetracycline efflux protein; tet; confers resistance to tetracycline
