[The description below was written by a language model from this plasmid's Addgene catalogue record and pLannotate feature annotations shown in this document.]
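Description:
SLX4 is a bacterial expression plasmid built on the pNIC28-Bsa4 backbone, a pET-type vector designed for ligation-independent cloning and used here to produce a fragment of human SLX4 (also known as BTBD12 or FANCP) for structure determination. The insert is recorded as 459 bp, so it encodes only a small domain of this large scaffold protein, which regulates structure-specific endonucleases involved in resolving DNA repair and recombination intermediates. The record itself cautions that the insert may not be the full ORF, and the annotation detects an SLX4 fragment of about 390 bp within it.

Expression is driven by a T7 promoter with an adjacent lac operator and the T7 gene 10 ribosome binding site, and it ends at a T7 terminator. The plasmid-borne lacI gene supplies repressor, so transcription is held off until IPTG induction in a host that provides T7 RNA polymerase. The depositor recommends a BL21(DE3) derivative carrying a rare-codon plasmid. The backbone adds an N-terminal hexahistidine tag followed by a TEV protease site, allowing affinity purification and subsequent tag removal. This tag was not picked up in the feature table, which instead flags short His-tag and T7 gene 10-like fragments downstream of the insert. These are probably residual vector sequence, and the record does not indicate whether they are translated.

The plasmid is selected with kanamycin through the aph(3')-Ia gene and replicates from a pBR322-type ColE1 origin. The rop gene and bom region are also present, consistent with the low copy number listed. An f1 origin and leftover tetracycline-resistance fragments are also annotated.
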