Addgene plasmid #73242: SLX4
Purpose: Bacterial expression for structure determination; may not be full ORF
Depositing lab: Nicola Burgess-Brown. Depositing organization: University of Oxford.
Backbone
  Vector backbone: pNIC28-Bsa4
  Backbone manufacturer: SGC, Addgene Plasmid #26103
  Vector type: Bacterial Expression
Growth in bacteria
  Bacterial resistance: Kanamycin, 50 μg/mL
  Growth temperature: 37°C
  Growth strain: DH5alpha
  Copy number: Low Copy
Gene/Insert
  Gene/Insert name: SLX4 (alt names: BTBD12B-c012; gi|63252863)
  Species: H. sapiens (human)
  Insert size (bp): 459
  Entrez Gene: SLX4 (a.k.a. BTBD12, FANCP, MUS312)
  Promoter: T7
  Tag / fusion protein: His-6-TEV (N terminal on backbone)
  Cloning method: Ligation Independent Cloning
  Sequencing primers: 5′ T7; 3′ T7 terminal
Terms and licenses: Academic/Nonprofit Terms; Industry Terms: Not Available to Industry
Depositor comments: Use BL21(DE3)-R3-pRARE2 for protein expression. See also 4UYI: http://www.thesgc.org/structures/4UYI
How to cite: SLX4 was a gift from Nicola Burgess-Brown (Addgene plasmid # 73242 ; http://n2t.net/addgene:73242 ; RRID:Addgene_73242)
