>Addgene plasmid #73242 | SLX4 | depositor partial sequence | sequence record 134756 | insert
ATGCACCATCATCATCATCATTCTTCTGGTGTAGATCTGGGTACCGAGAACCTGTACTTCCAATCCATGG
GCCGCACCTTGCTCTCCCTCGGGCTGCTGGTTGCTGACTTTGGCGCCATGGTCAATAACCCACACCTGAG
TGATGTCCAGTTTCAGACGGACAGCGGGGAGGTGCTTTACGCCCACAAGTTCGTGCTTTATGCCCGATGC
CCGCTCCTCATCCAGTATGTGAACAATGAAGGCTTCTCCGCTATCGAGGACGGGGTTGAAACCCAGCGTG
TCCTGCTGGGTGACGTGAGCACCGAGGCCGCCCGCACGTTCCTGCACTATCTCTACACTGCGGACACTGG
CCTTCCTCCTGGCCTTAGCTCTGAGCTGAGCTCCCTGGCCCACAGGTTTGGCGTGAGTGAGCTCGTTCAC
CTGTGCGAACAGGTGCCTATTGCCACTGACTCAGAGTGA
