>Addgene plasmid #73242 | SLX4 | addgene partial sequence | sequence record 136206 | T7 5'-TAATACGACTCACTATAGGG-3'
TGGGCCGCACCTTGCTCTCCCTCGGGCTGCTGGTTGCTGACTTTGGCGCCATGGTCAATANCCCACACCT
GANTGATGTCCAGTTTCAGACGGACAGCGGGGAGGTGCTTTACGCCCACAAGTTCGTGCTTTATGCCCGA
TGCCCGCTCCTCATCCAGTATGTGAACAATGAAGGCTTCTCCGCTATCGAGGACGGGGTTGAAACCCAGC
GTGTCCTGCTGGGTGACGTGAGCACCGAGGCCGCCCGCACGTTCCTGCACTATCTCTACACTGCGGACAC
TGGCCTTCCTCCTGGCCTTAGCTCTGAGCTGAGCTCCCTGGCCCACAGGTTTGGCGTGAGTGAGCTCGTT
CACCTGTGCGAACAGGTGCCTATTGCCACTGACTCAGAGTGACAGTAAAGGTGGATACGGATCCGAATTC
GAGCTCCGTCGACAAGCTTGCGGCCGCACTCGAGCACCACCACCACCACCACTGAGATCCGGCTGCTAAC
AAAGCCCGAAAGGAAGCTGAGTTGGCTGCTGCCACCGCTGAGCAATAACTAGCATAACCCCTTGGGGCCT
CTAAACGGGTCTTGAGGGGTTTTTT
