>Addgene plasmid #73242 | SLX4 | addgene partial sequence | sequence record 137192 | T7term 5'-GCTAGTTATTGCTCAGCGG-3'
GGGCTTTGTTAGCAGCCGGATCTCAGTGGTGGTGGTGGTGGTGCTCGAGTGCGGCCGCAAGCTTGTCGAC
GGAGCTCGAATTCGGATCCGTATCCACCTTTACTGTCACTCTGAGTCAGTGGCAATAGGCACCTGTTCGC
ACAGGTGAACGAGCTCACTCACGCCAAACCTGTGGGCCAGGGAGCTCAGCTCAGAGCTAAGGCCAGGAGG
AAGGCCAGTGTCCGCAGTGTAGAGATAGTGCAGGAACGTGCGGGCGGCCTCGGTGCTCACGTCACCCAGC
AGGACACGCTGGGTTTCAACCCCGTCCTCGATAGCGGAGAAGCCTTCATTGTTCACATACTGGATGAGGA
GCGGGCATCGGGCATAAAGCACGAACTTGTGGGCGTAAAGCACCTCCCCGCTGTCCGTCTGAAACTGGAC
ATCACTCAGGTGTGGGTTATTGACCATGGCGCCAAAGTCAGCAACCAGCAGCCCGAGGGAGAGCAAGGTG
CGGCCCATGGATTGGAAGTACAGGTTCTCGGTACCCAGATCTACACCAGAAGAATGATGATGATGATGGT
GCATATGTATATCTCCTTCTTAAAGTTAAACAAAATTATTTCTAGAGGGGAATTGTTATCCGCTCACAAT
TCCCCTATAGTGAGTCGTATTAATTTCGCGGGATCGAGATCTCGATCCTCTACGCCGGACGCATCGTGGC
CGGCATCACCGGCGCCACA
